Addgene plasmid #215201: shRNA_ZNF652_2
Purpose: Supression of shZNF652 expression
Depositing lab: Sefi Rosenbluh. Depositing organization: Monash University. Publication: Systematic loss-of-function screens identify pathway-specific functional circular RNAs. Liu L, Neve M, Perlaza-Jimenez L, Xi X, Purcell J, Hawdon A, Conn SJ, Zenker J, Tamayo P, Goodall GJ, Rosenbluh J. Nat Cell Biol. 2024 Aug;26(8):1359-1372. doi: 10.1038/s41556-024-01467-y. Epub 2024 Aug 2. PubMed 39095657.
Backbone
  Vector backbone: pLKO.1
  Vector type: Lentiviral
  Selectable markers: Puromycin
Growth in bacteria
  Bacterial resistance: Ampicillin, 100 μg/mL
  Growth temperature: 37°C
  Growth strain: NEB Stable
  Copy number: High Copy
Gene/Insert
  Gene/Insert name: ZNF652 shRNA 2
  gRNA/shRNA sequence: ACACACACTGGAGAGAAACCC
  Species: H. sapiens (human)
  Entrez Gene: ZNF652
  Cloning method: Restriction Enzyme; 5′ cloning site unknown (unknown if destroyed)
Terms and licenses: Academic/Nonprofit Terms; Industry Terms: Not Available to Industry
How to cite: shRNA_ZNF652_2 was a gift from Sefi Rosenbluh (Addgene plasmid # 215201 ; http://n2t.net/addgene:215201 ; RRID:Addgene_215201)
