[The description below was written by a language model from this plasmid's Addgene catalogue record and pLannotate feature annotations shown in this document.]
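Description:
shRNA_ZNF652_2 is a lentiviral shRNA expression plasmid built on the pLKO.1 backbone and designed to suppress expression of the human zinc finger gene ZNF652; it is the second hairpin against this target in its series. In bacteria it is maintained through a high-copy ColE1/pUC-type origin and selected with ampicillin via the bla gene. The backbone also carries an f1 origin, an SV40 origin and poly(A) signal, and remnants of lac regulatory and lacZα sequences with flanking T3 and T7 promoters, which are legacy backbone elements rather than functional parts of the payload.

The transfer cassette is a third-generation, self-inactivating design. An RSV enhancer/promoter replaces the U3 region of the truncated HIV-1 5' LTR to drive Tat-independent production of genomic RNA in packaging cells. It is followed by the Ψ packaging signal with a partial gag sequence, the Rev response element for nuclear export of the unspliced genome, and a cPPT/CTS element that aids nuclear import of the viral genome in target cells. The ΔU3 3' LTR inactivates the viral promoter after integration. Within this frame, the human U6 RNA polymerase III promoter is positioned to transcribe the ZNF652-targeting hairpin. The hairpin itself is not annotated in the feature table but would lie in the gap between U6 and the cPPT. A separate human PGK promoter drives puromycin N-acetyltransferase, allowing selection of stably transduced mammalian cells. The cloning sites used are not recorded. The plasmid is suited to producing lentivirus for stable ZNF652 knockdown in human cells, and it was deposited in connection with a study based on loss-of-function screening of circular RNAs.
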