Features (pLannotate 1.2.2; 25 found; start..end, strand, type, name):
    101..122     +  protein_bind   CAP binding site: CAP binding activates transcription in the presence of cAMP. E. coli catabolite activator protein
    137..167     +  promoter       lac promoter: promoter for the E. coli lac operon
    175..191     +  protein_bind   lac operator: The lac repressor binds to the lac operator to inhibit transcription in E. coli. This inhibition can be relieved by adding lactose or isopropyl-β-D-thiogalactopyranoside (IPTG). lac repressor encoded by lacI
    236..254     +  promoter       T3 promoter: promoter for bacteriophage T3 RNA polymerase
    282..508     +  promoter       RSV promoter: Rous sarcoma virus enhancer/promoter
    509..689     +  LTR            5' LTR (truncated): truncated 5' long terminal repeat (LTR) from HIV-1
    736..861     +  misc_feature   HIV-1 Ψ: packaging signal of human immunodeficiency virus type 1
    845..1208    +  CDS            HIV-1 gag (fragment): gag protein from human immunodeficiency virus 1; gag
   1354..1587    +  misc_feature   RRE: The Rev response element (RRE) of HIV-1 allows for Rev-dependent mRNA export from the nucleus to the cytoplasm.
   1964..2064    +  CDS            Rev (fragment): human immunodeficiency virus 1 (HIV-1) Rev protein; rev; enhances nuclear export of unspliced and incompletely spliced viral mRNAs
   2114..2354    +  promoter       U6 promoter: RNA polymerase III promoter for human U6 snRNA
   2459..2576    +  misc_feature   cPPT/CTS: central polypurine tract and central termination sequence of HIV-1
   2625..3135    +  promoter       hPGK promoter: human phosphoglycerate kinase 1 promoter
   3157..3756    +  CDS            PuroR: puromycin N-acetyltransferase; pac from Streptomyces alboniger; confers resistance to puromycin
   3799..3882    +  CDS            nef (fragment): NEF_HV1Z2 - Experimental evidence at protein level: Swiss-Prot protein existence level 1. Extracellular Nef protein targets CD4(+) T-lymphocytes for apoptosis by interacting with CXCR4 surface receptors. From Human immunodeficiency virus type 1 group M subtype D (isolate Z2/CDC-Z34) (HIV-1).
   3884..4117    +  LTR            3' LTR (ΔU3): self-inactivating 3' long terminal repeat (LTR) from HIV-1
   4189..4310    +  polyA_signal   SV40 poly(A) signal: SV40 polyadenylation signal
   4350..4485    +  rep_origin     SV40 ori: SV40 origin of replication
   4506..4524    -  promoter       T7 promoter: promoter for bacteriophage T7 RNA polymerase
   4532..4687    +  CDS            lacZα (fragment): LacZα fragment of β-galactosidase; lacZ fragment
   4692..5120    +  rep_origin     f1 ori (sequence partly withheld): f1 bacteriophage origin of replication; arrow indicates direction of (+) strand synthesis
   5173..5277    +  promoter       AmpR promoter: bla
   5278..6138    +  CDS            AmpR: β-lactamase; bla; confers resistance to ampicillin, carbenicillin, and related antibiotics
   6309..6897    +  rep_origin     ori: high-copy-number ColE1/pMB1/pBR322/pUC origin of replication
   7080..88      +  CDS            lacI (fragment) (across the origin): lac repressor; lacI; The lac repressor binds to the lac operator to inhibit transcription in E. coli. This inhibition can be relieved by adding lactose or isopropyl-β-D-thiogalactopyranoside (IPTG).
>Addgene plasmid #215201 | shRNA_ZNF652_2 | addgene full sequence | sequence record 432528 | Addgene NGS Result
CAATACGCAAACCGCCTCTCCCCGCGCGTTGGCCGATTCATTAATGCAGCTGGCACGACAGGTTTCCCGA
CTGGAAAGCGGGCAGTGAGCGCAACGCAATTAATGTGAGTTAGCTCACTCATTAGGCACCCCAGGCTTTA
CACTTTATGCTTCCGGCTCGTATGTTGTGTGGAATTGTGAGCGGATAACAATTTCACACAGGAAACAGCT
ATGACCATGATTACGCCAAGCGCGCAATTAACCCTCACTAAAGGGAACAAAAGCTGGAGCTGCAAGCTTA
ATGTAGTCTTATGCAATACTCTTGTAGTCTTGCAACATGGTAACGATGAGTTAGCAACATGCCTTACAAG
GAGAGAAAAAGCACCGTGCATGCCGATTGGTGGAAGTAAGGTGGTACGATCGTGCCTTATTAGGAAGGCA
ACAGACGGGTCTGACATGGATTGGACGAACCACTGAATTGCCGCATTGCAGAGATATTGTATTTAAGTGC
CTAGCTCGATACATAAACGGGTCTCTCTGGTTAGACCAGATCTGAGCCTGGGAGCTCTCTGGCTAACTAG
GGAACCCACTGCTTAAGCCTCAATAAAGCTTGCCTTGAGTGCTTCAAGTAGTGTGTGCCCGTCTGTTGTG
TGACTCTGGTAACTAGAGATCCCTCAGACCCTTTTAGTCAGTGTGGAAAATCTCTAGCAGTGGCGCCCGA
ACAGGGACTTGAAAGCGAAAGGGAAACCAGAGGAGCTCTCTCGACGCAGGACTCGGCTTGCTGAAGCGCG
CACGGCAAGAGGCGAGGGGCGGCGACTGGTGAGTACGCCAAAAATTTTGACTAGCGGAGGCTAGAAGGAG
AGAGATGGGTGCGAGAGCGTCAGTATTAAGCGGGGGAGAATTAGATCGCGATGGGAAAAAATTCGGTTAA
GGCCAGGGGGAAAGAAAAAATATAAATTAAAACATATAGTATGGGCAAGCAGGGAGCTAGAACGATTCGC
AGTTAATCCTGGCCTGTTAGAAACATCAGAAGGCTGTAGACAAATACTGGGACAGCTACAACCATCCCTT
CAGACAGGATCAGAAGAACTTAGATCATTATATAATACAGTAGCAACCCTCTATTGTGTGCATCAAAGGA
TAGAGATAAAAGACACCAAGGAAGCTTTAGACAAGATAGAGGAAGAGCAAAACAAAAGTAAGACCACCGC
ACAGCAAGCGGCCGCTGATCTTCAGACCTGGAGGAGGAGATATGAGGGACAATTGGAGAAGTGAATTATA
TAAATATAAAGTAGTAAAAATTGAACCATTAGGAGTAGCACCCACCAAGGCAAAGAGAAGAGTGGTGCAG
AGAGAAAAAAGAGCAGTGGGAATAGGAGCTTTGTTCCTTGGGTTCTTGGGAGCAGCAGGAAGCACTATGG
GCGCAGCGTCAATGACGCTGACGGTACAGGCCAGACAATTATTGTCTGGTATAGTGCAGCAGCAGAACAA
TTTGCTGAGGGCTATTGAGGCGCAACAGCATCTGTTGCAACTCACAGTCTGGGGCATCAAGCAGCTCCAG
GCAAGAATCCTGGCTGTGGAAAGATACCTAAAGGATCAACAGCTCCTGGGGATTTGGGGTTGCTCTGGAA
AACTCATTTGCACCACTGCTGTGCCTTGGAATGCTAGTTGGAGTAATAAATCTCTGGAACAGATTTGGAA
TCACACGACCTGGATGGAGTGGGACAGAGAAATTAACAATTACACAAGCTTAATACACTCCTTAATTGAA
GAATCGCAAAACCAGCAAGAAAAGAATGAACAAGAATTATTGGAATTAGATAAATGGGCAAGTTTGTGGA
ATTGGTTTAACATAACAAATTGGCTGTGGTATATAAAATTATTCATAATGATAGTAGGAGGCTTGGTAGG
TTTAAGAATAGTTTTTGCTGTACTTTCTATAGTGAATAGAGTTAGGCAGGGATATTCACCATTATCGTTT
CAGACCCACCTCCCAACCCCGAGGGGACCCGACAGGCCCGAAGGAATAGAAGAAGAAGGTGGAGAGAGAG
ACAGAGACAGATCCATTCGATTAGTGAACGGATCTCGACGGTATCGATCACGAGACTAGCCTCGAGCGGC
CGCCCCCTTCACCGAGGGCCTATTTCCCATGATTCCTTCATATTTGCATATACGATACAAGGCTGTTAGA
GAGATAATTGGAATTAATTTGACTGTAAACACAAAGATATTAGTACAAAATACGTGACGTAGAAAGTAAT
AATTTCTTGGGTAGTTTGCAGTTTTAAAATTATGTTTTAAAATGGACTATCATATGCTTACCGTAACTTG
AAAGTATTTCGATTTCTTGGCTTTATATATCTTGTGGAAAGGACGAAACACCGGACACACACTGGAGAGA
AACCCCTCGAGGGGTTTCTCTCCAGTGTGTGTTTTTTGAATTCTCGACCTCGAGACAAATGGCAGTATTC
ATCCACAATTTTAAAAGAAAAGGGGGGATTGGGGGGTACAGTGCAGGGGAAAGAATAGTAGACATAATAG
CAACAGACATACAAACTAAAGAATTACAAAAACAAATTACAAAAATTCAAAATTTTCGGGTTTATTACAG
GGACAGCAGAGATCCACTTTGGCCGCGGCTCGAGGGGGTTGGGGTTGCGCCTTTTCCAAGGCAGCCCTGG
GTTTGCGCAGGGACGCGGCTGCTCTGGGCGTGGTTCCGGGAAACGCAGCGGCGCCGACCCTGGGTCTCGC
ACATTCTTCACGTCCGTTCGCAGCGTCACCCGGATCTTCGCCGCTACCCTTGTGGGCCCCCCGGCGACGC
TTCCTGCTCCGCCCCTAAGTCGGGAAGGTTCCTTGCGGTTCGCGGCGTGCCGGACGTGACAAACGGAAGC
CGCACGTCTCACTAGTACCCTCGCAGACGGACAGCGCCAGGGAGCAATGGCAGCGCGCCGACCGCGATGG
GCTGTGGCCAATAGCGGCTGCTCAGCAGGGCGCGCCGAGAGCAGCGGCCGGGAAGGGGCGGTGCGGGAGG
CGGGGTGTGGGGCGGTAGTGTGGGCCCTGTTCCTGCCCGCGCGGTGTTCCGCATTCTGCAAGCCTCCGGA
GCGCACGTCGGCAGTCGGCTCCCTCGTTGACCGAATCACCGACCTCTCTCCCCAGGGGGATCCACCGGAG
CTTACCATGACCGAGTACAAGCCCACGGTGCGCCTCGCCACCCGCGACGACGTCCCCAGGGCCGTACGCA
CCCTCGCCGCCGCGTTCGCCGACTACCCCGCCACGCGCCACACCGTCGATCCGGACCGCCACATCGAGCG
GGTCACCGAGCTGCAAGAACTCTTCCTCACGCGCGTCGGGCTCGACATCGGCAAGGTGTGGGTCGCGGAC
GACGGCGCCGCGGTGGCGGTCTGGACCACGCCGGAGAGCGTCGAAGCGGGGGCGGTGTTCGCCGAGATCG
GCCCGCGCATGGCCGAGTTGAGCGGTTCCCGGCTGGCCGCGCAGCAACAGATGGAAGGCCTCCTGGCGCC
GCACCGGCCCAAGGAGCCCGCGTGGTTCCTGGCCACCGTCGGCGTCTCGCCCGACCACCAGGGCAAGGGT
CTGGGCAGCGCCGTCGTGCTCCCCGGAGTGGAGGCGGCCGAGCGCGCCGGGGTGCCCGCCTTCCTGGAGA
CCTCCGCGCCCCGCAACCTCCCCTTCTACGAGCGGCTCGGCTTCACCGTCACCGCCGACGTCGAGGTGCC
CGAAGGACCGCGCACCTGGTGCATGACCCGCAAGCCCGGTGCCTGACGCCCGCCCCACGACCCGCAGCGC
CCGACCGAAAGGAGCGCACGACCCCATGCATCGGTACCTTTAAGACCAATGACTTACAAGGCAGCTGTAG
ATCTTAGCCACTTTTTAAAAGAAAAGGGGGGACTGGAAGGGCTAATTCACTCCCAACGAAGACAAGATCT
GCTTTTTGCTTGTACTGGGTCTCTCTGGTTAGACCAGATCTGAGCCTGGGAGCTCTCTGGCTAACTAGGG
AACCCACTGCTTAAGCCTCAATAAAGCTTGCCTTGAGTGCTTCAAGTAGTGTGTGCCCGTCTGTTGTGTG
ACTCTGGTAACTAGAGATCCCTCAGACCCTTTTAGTCAGTGTGGAAAATCTCTAGCAGTAGTAGTTCATG
TCATCTTATTATTCAGTATTTATAACTTGCAAAGAAATGAATATCAGAGAGTGAGAGGAACTTGTTTATT
GCAGCTTATAATGGTTACAAATAAAGCAATAGCATCACAAATTTCACAAATAAAGCATTTTTTTCACTGC
ATTCTAGTTGTGGTTTGTCCAAACTCATCAATGTATCTTATCATGTCTGGCTCTAGCTATCCCGCCCCTA
ACTCCGCCCATCCCGCCCCTAACTCCGCCCAGTTCCGCCCATTCTCCGCCCCATGGCTGACTAATTTTTT
TTATTTATGCAGAGGCCGAGGCCGCCTCGGCCTCTGAGCTATTCCAGAAGTAGTGAGGAGGCTTTTTTGG
AGGCCTAGGGACGTACCCAATTCGCCCTATAGTGAGTCGTATTACGCGCGCTCACTGGCCGTCGTTTTAC
AACGTCGTGACTGGGAAAACCCTGGCGTTACCCAACTTAATCGCCTTGCAGCACATCCCCCTTTCGCCAG
CTGGCGTAATAGCGAAGAGGCCCGCACCGATCGCCCTTCCCAACAGTTGCGCAGCCTGAATGGCGAATGG
G
[124 nt withheld, positions 4692-4815]
C
[91 nt withheld, positions 4817-4907]
A
[49 nt withheld, positions 4909-4957]
CCTTTGACGTTGGAGTCCACGTTCTTT
[37 nt withheld, positions 4985-5021]
ACCCTATCTCGGTCTATTCTTTTGATTTATAAGGGATTTTGCCGATTTCGGCCTATTGGTTAAAAAATGA
GCTGATTTAACAAAAATTTAACGCGAATTTTAACAAAATATTAACGCTTACAATTTAGGTGGCACTTTTC
GGGGAAATGTGCGCGGAACCCCTATTTGTTTATTTTTCTAAATACATTCAAATATGTATCCGCTCATGAG
ACAATAACCCTGATAAATGCTTCAATAATATTGAAAAAGGAAGAGTATGAGTATTCAACATTTCCGTGTC
GCCCTTATTCCCTTTTTTGCGGCATTTTGCCTTCCTGTTTTTGCTCACCCAGAAACGCTGGTGAAAGTAA
AAGATGCTGAAGATCAGTTGGGTGCACGAGTGGGTTACATCGAACTGGATCTCAACAGCGGTAAGATCCT
TGAGAGTTTTCGCCCCGAAGAACGTTTTCCAATGATGAGCACTTTTAAAGTTCTGCTATGTGGCGCGGTA
TTATCCCGTATTGACGCCGGGCAAGAGCAACTCGGTCGCCGCATACACTATTCTCAGAATGACTTGGTTG
AGTACTCACCAGTCACAGAAAAGCATCTTACGGATGGCATGACAGTAAGAGAATTATGCAGTGCTGCCAT
AACCATGAGTGATAACACTGCGGCCAACTTACTTCTGACAACGATCGGAGGACCGAAGGAGCTAACCGCT
TTTTTGCACAACATGGGGGATCATGTAACTCGCCTTGATCGTTGGGAACCGGAGCTGAATGAAGCCATAC
CAAACGACGAGCGTGACACCACGATGCCTGTAGCAATGGCAACAACGTTGCGCAAACTATTAACTGGCGA
ACTACTTACTCTAGCTTCCCGGCAACAATTAATAGACTGGATGGAGGCGGATAAAGTTGCAGGACCACTT
CTGCGCTCGGCCCTTCCGGCTGGCTGGTTTATTGCTGATAAATCTGGAGCCGGTGAGCGTGGGTCTCGCG
GTATCATTGCAGCACTGGGGCCAGATGGTAAGCCCTCCCGTATCGTAGTTATCTACACGACGGGGAGTCA
GGCAACTATGGATGAACGAAATAGACAGATCGCTGAGATAGGTGCCTCACTGATTAAGCATTGGTAACTG
TCAGACCAAGTTTACTCATATATACTTTAGATTGATTTAAAACTTCATTTTTAATTTAAAAGGATCTAGG
TGAAGATCCTTTTTGATAATCTCATGACCAAAATCCCTTAACGTGAGTTTTCGTTCCACTGAGCGTCAGA
CCCCGTAGAAAAGATCAAAGGATCTTCTTGAGATCCTTTTTTTCTGCGCGTAATCTGCTGCTTGCAAACA
AAAAAACCACCGCTACCAGCGGTGGTTTGTTTGCCGGATCAAGAGCTACCAACTCTTTTTCCGAAGGTAA
CTGGCTTCAGCAGAGCGCAGATACCAAATACTGTTCTTCTAGTGTAGCCGTAGTTAGGCCACCACTTCAA
GAACTCTGTAGCACCGCCTACATACCTCGCTCTGCTAATCCTGTTACCAGTGGCTGCTGCCAGTGGCGAT
AAGTCGTGTCTTACCGGGTTGGACTCAAGACGATAGTTACCGGATAAGGCGCAGCGGTCGGGCTGAACGG
GGGGTTCGTGCACACAGCCCAGCTTGGAGCGAACGACCTACACCGAACTGAGATACCTACAGCGTGAGCT
ATGAGAAAGCGCCACGCTTCCCGAAGGGAGAAAGGCGGACAGGTATCCGGTAAGCGGCAGGGTCGGAACA
GGAGAGCGCACGAGGGAGCTTCCAGGGGGAAACGCCTGGTATCTTTATAGTCCTGTCGGGTTTCGCCACC
TCTGACTTGAGCGTCGATTTTTGTGATGCTCGTCAGGGGGGCGGAGCCTATGGAAAAACGCCAGCAACGC
GGCCTTTTTACGGTTCCTGGCCTTTTGCTGGCCTTTTGCTCACATGTTCTTTCCTGCGTTATCCCCTGAT
TCTGTGGATAACCGTATTACCGCCTTTGAGTGAGCTGATACCGCTCGCCGCAGCCGAACGACCGAGCGCA
GCGAGTCAGTGAGCGAGGAAGCGGAAGAGCGCC
